>Addgene plasmid #123767 | MTK3a_015 | addgene full sequence | sequence record 249054 | Addgene NGS Result
GTGAGTTTTCGTTCCACTGAGCGTCAGACCCCGTAGAAAAGATCAAAGGATCTTCTTGAGATCCTTTTTT
TCTGCGCGTAATCTGCTGCTTGCAAACAAAAAAACCACCGCTACCAGCGGTGGTTTGTTTGCCGGATCAA
GAGCTACCAACTCTTTTTCCGAAGGTAACTGGCTTCAGCAGAGCGCAGATACCAAATACTGTTCTTCTAG
TGTAGCCGTAGTTAGGCCACCACTTCAAGAACTCTGTAGCACCGCCTACATACCTCGCTCTGCTAATCCT
GTTACCAGTGGCTGCTGCCAGTGGCGATAAGTCGTGTCTTACCGGGTTGGACTCAAGACGATAGTTACCG
GATAAGGCGCAGCGGTCGGGCTGAACGGGGGGTTCGTGCACACAGCCCAGCTTGGAGCGAACGACCTACA
CCGAACTGAGATACCTACAGCGTGAGCTATGAGAAAGCGCCACGCTTCCCGAAGGGAGAAAGGCGGACAG
GTATCCGGTAAGCGGCAGGGTCGGAACAGGAGAGCGCACGAGGGAGCTTCCAGGGGGAAACGCCTGGTAT
CTTTATAGTCCTGTCGGGTTTCGCCACCTCTGACTTGAGCGTCGATTTTTGTGATGCTCGTCAGGGGGGC
GGAGCCTATGGAAAAACGCCAGCAACGCGGCCTTTTTACGGTTCCTGGCCTTTTGCTGGCCTTTTGCTCA
CATGTTCTTTCCTGCGTTATCCCCTGATTCTGTGGATAACCGTAGTCGGTCTCATATGGATGCTTTAGAC
GATTTTGACTTAGATATGCTTGGTTCAGACGCGTTAGACGACTTCGACCTAGACATGTTAGGCTCAGATG
CATTGGACGACTTCGATTTAGATATGTTGGGCTCCGATGCCCTAGATGACTTTGATCTAGATATGCTAGG
TAGTCCCAAAAAGAAGAGGAAAGTGGGATCCCAGTATCTGCCCGACACAGATGATAGACACCGAATCGAA
GAGAAACGCAAGCGAACGTATGAAACCTTCAAATCGATCATGAAGAAATCGCCCTTCTCGGGTCCGACCG
ATCCCAGGCCCCCACCGAGAAGGATTGCGGTCCCGTCCCGCTCGTCGGCCAGCGTGCCGAAGCCTGCGCC
GCAGCCCTACCCCTTCACGTCGAGCCTGAGCACAATCAATTATGACGAGTTCCCGACGATGGTGTTCCCC
TCGGGACAAATCTCACAAGCCTCGGCGCTCGCACCAGCGCCTCCCCAAGTCCTTCCGCAAGCGCCTGCCC
CAGCGCCTGCACCGGCAATGGTGTCCGCCCTCGCACAGGCCCCTGCGCCCGTCCCCGTGCTCGCGCCTGG
ACCGCCCCAGGCGGTCGCTCCACCGGCTCCGAAGCCGACGCAGGCCGGAGAGGGAACACTCTCCGAAGCA
CTTCTTCAACTCCAGTTTGATGACGAGGATCTTGGAGCACTCCTTGGAAACTCGACAGACCCTGCGGTGT
TTACCGACCTCGCGTCAGTAGATAACTCCGAATTTCAGCAGCTTTTGAACCAGGGTATCCCGGTCGCGCC
ACATACAACGGAGCCCATGTTGATGGAATACCCCGAAGCAATCACGAGACTTGTGACGGGAGCGCAGCGG
CCTCCCGATCCCGCACCCGCACCTTTGGGGGCACCTGGCCTCCCTAACGGACTTTTGAGCGGCGACGAGG
ATTTCTCCTCCATCGCCGATATGGATTTCTCAGCCTTGCTGTCACAGATTTCCAGCGGCTCTGGCAGCGG
CAGCCGGGATTCCAGGGAAGGGATGTTTTTGCCGAAGCCTGAGGCCGGCTCCGCTATTAGTGACGTGTTT
GAGGGCCGCGAGGTGTGCCAGCCAAAACGAATCCGGCCATTTCATCCTCCAGGAAGTCCATGGGCCAACC
GCCCACTCCCCGCCAGCCTCGCACCAACACCAACCGGTCCAGTACATGAGCCAGTCGGGTCACTGACCCC
GGCACCAGTCCCTCAGCCACTGGATCCAGCGCCCGCAGTGACTCCCGAGGCCAGTCACCTGTTGGAGGAT
CCCGATGAAGAAACGAGCCAGGCTGTCAAAGCCCTTCGGGAGATGGCCGATACTGTGATTCCCCAGAAGG
AAGAGGCTGCAATCTGTGGCCAAATGGACCTTTCCCATCCGCCCCCAAGGGGCCATCTGGATGAGCTGAC
AACCACACTTGAGTCCATGACCGAGGATCTGAACCTGGACTCACCCCTGACCCCGGAATTGAACGAGATT
CTGGATACCTTCCTGAACGACGAGTGCCTCTTGCATGCCATGCATATCAGCACAGGACTGTCCATCTTCG
ACACATCTCTGTTTGGTTCTTGAGACCAGACCAATAAAAAACGCCCGGCGGCAACCGAGCGTTCTGAACA
AATCCAGATGGAGTTCTGAGGTCATTACTGGATCTATCAACAGGAGTCCAAGCGAGCTCGATATCAAATT
ACGCCCCGCCCTGCCACTCATCGCAGTACTGTTGTAATTCATTAAGCATTCTGCCGACATGGAAGCCATC
ACAAACGGCATGATGAACCTGAATCGCCAGCGGCATCAGCACCTTGTCGCCTTGCGTATAATATTTGCCC
ATGGTGAAAACGGGGGCGAAGAAGTTGTCCATATTGGCCACGTTTAAATCAAAACTGGTGAAACTCACCC
AGGGATTGGCTGAAACGAAAAACATATTCTCAATAAACCCTTTAGGGAAATAGGCCAGGTTTTCACCGTA
ACACGCCACATCTTGCGAATATATGTGTAGAAACTGCCGGAAATCGTCGTGGTATTCACTCCAGAGCGAT
GAAAACGTTTCAGTTTGCTCATGGAAAACGGTGTAACAAGGGTGAACACTATCCCATATCACCAGCTCAC
CGTCTTTCATTGCCATACGAAATTCCGGATGAGCATTCATCAGGCGGGCAAGAATGTGAATAAAGGCCGG
ATAAAACTTGTGCTTATTTTTCTTTACGGTCTTTAAAAAGGCCGTAATATCCAGCTGAACGGTCTGGTTA
TAGGTACATTGAGCAACTGACTGAAATGCCTCAAAATGTTCTTTACGATGCCATTGGGATATATCAACGG
TGGTATATCCAGTGATTTTTTTCTCCATTTTAGCTTCCTTAGCTCCTGAAAATCTCGATAACTCAAAAAA
TACGCCCGGTAGTGATCTTATTTCATTATGGTGAAAGTTGGAACCTCTTACGTGCCCGATCAATCATGAC
CAAAATCCCTTAAC
Features (pLannotate 1.2.2; 7 found; start..end, strand, type, name):
     56..644     +  rep_origin     ori: high-copy-number ColE1/pMB1/pBR322/pUC origin of replication
    768..790     +  CDS            VP48 (fragment): 3 tandem repeats of the minimal activation domain of herpes simplex virus VP16 (Cheng et al., 2013)
    942..1736    +  CDS            RELA (fragment): TF65_HUMAN - Also known as NFKB3. Experimental evidence at protein level: Swiss-Prot protein existence level 1. NF-kappa-B is a pleiotropic transcription factor present in almost all cell types and is the endpoint of a series of signal transduction events that are initiated by a vast array of stimuli related to many biological processes such as inflammation, immunity, differentiation, cell growth, tumorigenesis and apoptosis. NF-kappa-B is a homo- or heterodimeric complex formed by the Rel-like domain- containing proteins RELA/p65, RELB, NFKB1/p105, NFKB1/p50, REL and NFKB2/p52. The heterodime
   1755..2324    +  CDS            Rta AD: transcriptional activation domain from the human herpesvirus 4 (Epstein-Barr virus) replication and transcription activator Rta/BRLF1 (Hardwick et al., 1992; Chavez et al., 2015)
   2344..2378    -  terminator     lambda t0 terminator: minimal transcription terminator from phage lambda (Scholtissek and Grosse, 1987)
   2452..3108    -  CDS            cat: CAT_ECOLX - Experimental evidence at protein level: Swiss-Prot protein existence level 1. This enzyme is an effector of chloramphenicol resistance in bacteria. From Escherichia coli. This protein is used as a marker in many commonly used cloning vectors, such as pACYC184.
   3109..3206    -  promoter       cat promoter: promoter of the E. coli cat gene encoding chloramphenicol acetyltransferase
