[The description below was written by a language model from this plasmid's Addgene catalogue record and pLannotate feature annotations shown in this document.]
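Description:
MTK3a_015 is a small (about 3.2 kb) part plasmid from the Mammalian Toolkit (MTK), a hierarchical modular cloning system for assembling genetic circuits for mammalian cells. It is built on the MTK0_027 part-entry backbone and, although catalogued as a mammalian expression vector, it functions as a storage plasmid for a single standardized part. The feature table shows no mammalian promoter, polyadenylation signal or mammalian selection marker. It is propagated in E. coli through a high-copy ColE1/pUC-type origin and selected with chloramphenicol, with the cat gene driven by its native promoter and followed by a lambda t0 terminator.

The payload is the synthetic VPR activation domain, a tripartite transcriptional activator. The annotation detects its three components in order on the same strand: a VP16-derived minimal activation domain repeat (only a short fragment is recognised by the annotation tool), a portion of human RELA/p65 from NF-kappa-B, and the activation domain of Epstein-Barr virus Rta. Fused together, these domains recruit transcriptional machinery more strongly than any one alone, and VPR is commonly attached to programmable DNA-binding domains to build synthetic activators.

The insert was cloned through BsmBI sites that were destroyed in the process. It is formatted as a Type 3a part, the position reserved in the MTK scheme for N-terminal coding sequences. It is therefore meant to be combined with a downstream coding part, plus promoter and terminator parts, in later assembly steps. This yields a complete transcription unit in which VPR forms the amino-terminal portion of a fusion protein.
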