Addgene plasmid #123767: MTK3a_015
Purpose: Encodes VPR activation domain as a Type 3a part to be used in the MTK system
Depositing lab: Hana El-Samad. Depositing organization: University of California, San Francisco (UCSF). Publication: A Toolkit for Rapid Modular Construction of Biological Circuits in Mammalian Cells. Fonseca JP, Bonny AR, Kumar GR, Ng AH, Town J, Wu QC, Aslankoohi E, Chen SY, Dods G, Harrigan P, Osimiri LC, Kistler AL, El-Samad H. ACS Synth Biol. 2019 Nov 15;8(11):2593-2606. doi: 10.1021/acssynbio.9b00322. Epub 2019 Nov 5. PubMed 31686495.
Backbone
  Vector backbone: MTK0_027
  Vector type: Mammalian Expression
Growth in bacteria
  Bacterial resistance: Chloramphenicol, 25 μg/mL
  Growth temperature: 37°C
  Growth strain: DH5alpha
  Copy number: Unknown
Gene/Insert
  Gene/Insert name: VPR-AD
  Species: Synthetic
  Cloning method: Restriction Enzyme; 5′ cloning site BsmBI (destroyed during cloning); 3′ cloning site BsmBI (destroyed during cloning)
Terms and licenses: Academic/Nonprofit Terms; Industry Terms: Not Available to Industry
Depositor comments: Type 3a parts are used for N-terminal coding sequences in the MTK system Please visit https://www.biorxiv.org/content/10.1101/506188v2 for BioRxiv preprint
How to cite: MTK3a_015 was a gift from Hana El-Samad (Addgene plasmid # 123767 ; http://n2t.net/addgene:123767 ; RRID:Addgene_123767)
